>Addgene plasmid #242431 | pETA_21 tRNA genes | addgene full sequence | sequence record 485003 | Addgene NGS Result
GCGCAACGCAATTAATGTAAGTTAGCTCACTCATTAGGCACCGGGATCTCGACCGATGCCCTTGAGAGCC
TTCAACCCAGTCAGCTCCTTCCGGTGGGCGCGGGGCATGACTATCGTCGCCGCACTTATGACTGTGTTCT
TTATCATGCAACTCGTAGGACAGGTGCCGGCAGCGCTCTGGGTCATTTTCGGCGAGGACCGCTTTCGCTG
GAGCGCGACGATGATCGGCCTGTCGCTTGCGGTATTCGGAATCTTGCACGCCCTCGCTCAAGCCTTCGTC
ACTGGTCCCGCCACCAAACGTTTCGGCGAGAAGCAGGCCATTATCGCCGGCATGGCGGCCCCACGGGTGC
GCATGATCGTGCTCCTGTCGTTGAGGACCCGGCTAGGCTGGCGGGGTTGCCTTACTGGTTAGCAGAATGA
ATCACCGATACGCGAGCGAACGTGAAGCGACTGCTGCTGCAAAACGTCTGCGACCTGAGCAACAACATGA
ATGGTCTTTGGTTTCCGTGTTTCGTAAAGTCTGGAAACGCGGAAGTCAGCGCCCTGCACCATTATGTTCC
GGATCTGCATCGCAGGATGCTGCTGGCTACCCTGTGGAACACCTACATCTGTATTAACGAAGCGCTGGCA
TTGACCCTGAGTGATTTTTCTCTGGTCCCGCCGCATCCATACCGCCAGTTGTTTACCCTCACAACGTTCC
AGTAACCGGGCATGTTCATCATCAGTAACCCGTATCGTGAGCATCCTCTCTCGTTTCATCGGTATCATTA
CCCCCATGAACAGAAATCCCCCTTACACGGAGGCATCAGTGACCAAACAGGAAAAAACCGCCCTTAACAT
GGCCCGCTTTATCAGAAGCCAGACATTAACGCTTCTGGAGAAACTCAACGAGCTGGACGCGGATGAACAG
GCAGACATCTGTGAATCGCTTCACGACCACGCTGATGAGCTTTACCGCAGCTGCCTCGCGCGTTTCGGTG
ATGACGGTGAAAACCTCTGACACATGCAGCTCCCGGTGACGGTCACAGCTTGTCTGTAAGCGGATGCCGG
GAGCAGACAAGCCCGTCAGGGCGCGTCAGCGGGTGTTGGCGGGTGTCGGGGCGCAGCCATGACCCAGTCA
CGTAGCGATAGCGGAGTGTATACTGGCTTAACTATGCGGCATCAGAGCAGATTGTACTGAGAGTGCACCA
TATATGCGGTGTGAAATACCGCACAGATGCGTAAGGAGAAAATACCGCATCAGGCGCTCTTCCGCTTCCT
CGCTCACTGACTCGCTGCGCTCGGTCGTTCGGCTGCGGCGAGCGGTATCAGCTCACTCAAAGGCGGTAAT
ACGGTTATCCACAGAATCAGGGGATAACGCAGGAAAGAACATGTGAGCAAAAGGCCAGCAAAAGGCCAGG
AACCGTAAAAAGGCCGCGTTGCTGGCGTTTTTCCATAGGCTCCGCCCCCCTGACGAGCATCACAAAAATC
GACGCTCAAGTCAGAGGTGGCGAAACCCGACAGGACTATAAAGATACCAGGCGTTTCCCCCTGGAAGCTC
CCTCGTGCGCTCTCCTGTTCCGACCCTGCCGCTTACCGGATACCTGTCCGCCTTTCTCCCTTCGGGAAGC
GTGGCGCTTTCTCATAGCTCACGCTGTAGGTATCTCAGTTCGGTGTAGGTCGTTCGCTCCAAGCTGGGCT
GTGTGCACGAACCCCCCGTTCAGCCCGACCGCTGCGCCTTATCCGGTAACTATCGTCTTGAGTCCAACCC
GGTAAGACACGACTTATCGCCACTGGCAGCAGCCACTGGTAACAGGATTAGCAGAGCGAGGTATGTAGGC
GGTGCTACAGAGTTCTTGAAGTGGTGGCCTAACTACGGCTACACTAGAAGGACAGTATTTGGTATCTGCG
CTCTGCTGAAGCCAGTTACCTTCGGAAAAAGAGTTGGTAGCTCTTGATCCGGCAAACAAACCACCGCTGG
TAGCGGTGGTTTTTTTGTTTGCAAGCAGCAGATTACGCGCAGAAAAAAAGGATCTCAAGAAGATCCTTTG
ATCTTTTCTACGGGGTCTGACGCTCAGTGGAACGAAAACTCACGTTAAGGGATTTTGGTCATGAGATTAT
CAAAAAGGATCTTCACCTAGATCCTTTTAAATTAAAAATGAAGTTTTAAATCAATCTAAAGTATATATGA
GTAAACTTGGTCTGACAGTTACCAATGCTTAATCAGTGAGGCACCTATCTCAGCGATCTGTCTATTTCGT
TCATCCATAGTTGCCTGACTCCCCGTCGTGTAGATAACTACGATACGGGAGGGCTTACCATCTGGCCCCA
GTGCTGCAATGATACCGCGAGAYCCACGCTCACCGGCTCCAGATTTATCAGCAATAAACCAGCCAGCCGG
AAGGGCCGAGCGCAGAAGTGGTCCTGCAACTTTATCCGCCTCCATCCAGTCTATTAATTGTTGCCGGGAA
GCTAGAGTAAGTAGTTCGCCAGTTAATAGTTTGCGCAACGTTGTTGCCATTGCTACAGGCATCGTGGTGT
CACGCTCGTCGTTTGGTATGGCTTCATTCAGCTCCGGTTCCCAACGATCAAGGCGAGTTACATGATCCCC
CATGTTGTGCAAAAAAGCGGTTAGCTCCTTCGGTCCTCCGATCGTTGTCAGAAGTAAGTTGGCCGCAGTG
TTATCACTCATGGTTATGGCAGCACTGCATAATTCTCTTACTGTCATGCCATCCGTAAGATGCTTTTCTG
TGACTGGTGAGTACTCAACCAAGTCATTCTGAGAATAGTGTATGCGGCGACCGAGTTGCTCTTGCCCGGC
GTCAATACGGGATAATACCGCGCCACATAGCAGAACTTTAAAAGTGCTCATCATTGGAAAACGTTCTTCG
GGGCGAAAACTCTCAAGGATCTTACCGCTGTTGAGATCCAGTTCGATGTAACCCACTCGTGCACCCAACT
GATCTTCAGCATCTTTTACTTTCACCAGCGTTTCTGGGTGAGCAAAAACAGGAAGGCAAAATGCCGCAAA
AAAGGGAATAAGGGCGACACGGAAATGTTGAATACTCATACTCTTCCTTTTTCAATATTATTGAAGCATT
TATCAGGGTTATTGTCTCATGAGCGGATACATATTTGAATGTATTTAGAAAAATAAACAAATAGGGGTTC
CGCGCCTAGGCTAGCATAACCCCTTGGGGCCTCTAAACGGGTCTTGAGGGGTTTTTTGCAAATAAAACGA
AAGGCTCAGTCGAAAGACTGGGCCTTTCGTTTTATCTGTTGTTTGTCGGTGAACGCTCTCCTGAGTAGGA
CAAATCCGCCGGGAGCGGATTTGAACGTTGCGAAGCAACGGCCCGGAGGGTGGCGGGCAGGACGCCCGCC
ATAAACTGCCAGGCATCAAATTAAGCAGAAGGCCATCCTGACGGATGGCCTTTTTGCGTTTCTACAAACT
CTCTGGCCCTAGAGAACCCACTGCTTACAGTTGGGTAACGCCAGGGTTTTCCCAGTCACGACGTTGTAAA
ACGACGGCCAGTCCGCGTAATACGACTCACTATAGGGGCTATAGCTCAGCTGGGAGAGCGCTTGCATGGC
ATGCAAGAGGTCAGCGGTTCGATCCCGCTTAGCTCCACCAAGAAGAGCAACCCCTTGGGGCCTCTAAACG
GGTCTTGAGGGGTTTTTTTTCCGCGTAATACGACTCACTATAGCGCCCGTAGCTCAGCTGGATAGAGCGC
TGCCCTCCGGAGGCAGAGGTCTCAGGTTCGAATCCTGTCGGGCGCGCCAAGAAGAGCAACCCCTTGGGGC
CTCTAAACGGGTCTTGAGGGGTTTTTTTTCCGCGTAATACGACTCACTATAGCCTCTGTAGTTCAGTCGG
TAGAACGGCGGACTGTTAATCCGTATGTCACTGGTTCGAGTCCAGTCAGAGGCGCCAAGAAGAGCAACCC
CTTGGGGCCTCTAAACGGGTCTTGAGGGGTTTTTTTTCCGCGTAATACGACTCACTATAGGAGCGGTAGT
TCAGTCGGTTAGAATACCTGCCTGTCACGCAGGGGGTCGCGGGTTCGAGTCCCGTCCGTTCCGCCAAGAA
GAGCAACCCCTTGGGGCCTCTAAACGGGTCTTGAGGGGTTTTTTTTCCGCGTAATACGACTCACTATAGG
CGCGTTAACAAAGCGGTTATGTAGCGGATTGCAAATCCGTCTAGTCCGGTTCGACTCCGGAACGCGCCTC
CAAGAAGAGCAACCCCTTGGGGCCTCTAAACGGGTCTTGAGGGGTTTTTTTTCCGCGTAATACGACTCAC
TATAGGCGGGGTGGAGCAGCCTGGTAGCTCGTCGGGCTCATAACCCGAAGATCGTCGGTTCAAATCCGGC
CCCCGCAACCAAGAAGAGCAACCCCTTGGGGCCTCTAAACGGGTCTTGAGGGGTTTTTTTTCCGCGTAAT
ACGACTCACTATATGGGGTATCGCCAAGCGGTAAGGCACCGGATTCTGATTCCGGCATTCCGAGGTTCGA
ATCCTCGTACCCCAGCCAAGAAGAGCAACCCCTTGGGGCCTCTAAACGGGTCTTGAGGGGTTTTTTTTCC
GCGTAATACGACTCACTATAGTCCCCTTCGTCTAGAGGCCCAGGACACCGCCCTCTCACGGCGGTAACAG
GGGTTCGAATCCCCTAGGGGACGCCAAGAAGAGCAACCCCTTGGGGCCTCTAAACGGGTCTTGAGGGGTT
TTTTTTCCGCGTAATACGACTCACTATAGCGGGAATAGCTCAGTTGGTAGAGCACGACCTTGCCAAGGTC
GGGGTCGCGAGTTCGAGTCTCGTTTCCCGCTCCAAGAAGAGCAACCCCTTGGGGCCTCTAAACGGGTCTT
GAGGGGTTTTTTTTCCGCGTAATACGACTCACTATAGGTGGCTATAGCTCAGTTGGTAGAGCCCTGGATT
GTGATTCCAGTTGTCGTGGGTTCGAATCCCATTAGCCACCCCAAGAAGAGCAACCCCTTGGGGCCTCTAA
ACGGGTCTTGAGGGGTTTTTTTTCCGCGTAATACGACTCACTATTAGGCTTGTAGCTCAGGTGGTTAGAG
CGCACCCCTGATAAGGGTGAGGTCGGTGGTTCAAGTCCACTCAGGCCTACCAAGAAGAGCAACCCCTTGG
GGCCTCTAAACGGGTCTTGAGGGGTTTTTTTTCCGCGTAATACGACTCACTATAGCGAAGGTGGCGGAAT
TGGTAGACGCGCTAGCTTCAGGTGTTAGTGTCCTTACGGACGTGGGGGTTCAAGTCCCCCCCCTCGCACC
AAGAAGAGCAACCCCTTGGGGCCTCTAAACGGGTCTTGAGGGGTTTTTTTTCCGCGTAATACGACTCACT
ATAGGGTCGTTAGCTCAGTTGGTAGAGCAGTTGACTCTTAATCAATTGGTCGCAGGTTCGAATCCTGCAC
GACCCACCAAGAAGAGCAACCCCTTGGGGCCTCTAAACGGGTCTTGAGGGGTTTTTTTTCCGCGTAATAC
GACTCACTATAGGCTACGTAGCTCAGTTGGTTAGAGCACATCACTCATAATGATGGGGTCACAGGTTCGA
ATCCCGTCGTAGCCACCAAGAAGAGCAACCCCTTGGGGCCTCTAAACGGGTCTTGAGGGGTTTTTTTTCC
GCGTAATACGACTCACTATAGCCCGGATAGCTCAGTCGGTAGAGCAGGGGATTGAAAATCCCCGTGTCCT
TGGTTCGATTCCGAGTCCGGGCACCAAGAAGAGCAACCCCTTGGGGCCTCTAAACGGGTCTTGAGGGGTT
TTTTTTCCGCGTAATACGACTCACTATACGGCACGTAGCGCAGCCTGGTAGCGCACCGTCATGGGGTGTC
GGGGGTCGGAGGTTCAAATCCTCTCGTGCCGACCAAGAAGAGCAACCCCTTGGGGCCTCTAAACGGGTCT
TGAGGGGTTTTTTTTCCGCGTAATACGACTCACTATAGGTGAGGTGTCCGAGTGGCTGAAGGAGCACGCC
TGGAAAGTGTGTATACGGCAACGTATCGGGGGTTCGAATCCCCCCCTCACCGCCAAGAAGAGCAACCCCT
TGGGGCCTCTAAACGGGTCTTGAGGGGTTTTTTTTCCGCGTAATACGACTCACTATAGCTGATATGGCTC
AGTTGGTAGAGCGCACCCTTGGTAAGGGTGAGGTCCCCAGTTCGACTCTGGGTATCAGCACCAAGAAGAG
CAACCCCTTGGGGCCTCTAAACGGGTCTTGAGGGGTTTTTTTTCCGCGTAATACGACTCACTATAAGGGG
CGTAGTTCAATTGGTAGAGCACCGGTCTCCAAAACCGGGTGTTGGGAGTTCGAGTCTCTCCGCCCCTGCC
AAGAAGAGCAACCCCTTGGGGCCTCTAAACGGGTCTTGAGGGGTTTTTTTTCCGCGTAATACGACTCACT
ATAGGTGGGGTTCCCGAGCGGCCAAAGGGAGCAGACTGTAAATCTGCCGTCACAGACTTCGAAGGTTCGA
ATCCTTCCCCCACCACCAAGAAGAGCAACCCCTTGGGGCCTCTAAACGGGTCTTGAGGGGTTTTTTTTCC
GCGTAATACGACTCACTATAGCGTCCGTAGCTCAGTTGGTTAGAGCACCACCTTGACATGGTGGGGGTCG
GTGGTTCGAGTCCACTCGGACGCACCAAGAAGAGCAACCCCTTGGGGCCTCTAAACGGGTCTTGAGGGGT
TTTTTTTGGCGTAATCATGGTCATAGCTGTTTCCTGTGTGAAATTGTTATCCGCTCACAATTCCACACAA
GAAGGTGCCACTCCCACTGTTTTGTAGAAACGCAAAAAGGCCATCCGTCAGGATGGCCTTCTGCTTAATT
TGATGCCTGGCAGTTTATGGCGGGCGTCCTGCCCGCCACCCTCCGGGCCGTTGCTTCGCAACGTTCAAAT
CCGCTCCCGGCGGATTTGTCCTACTCAGGAGAGCGTTCACCGACAAACAACAGATAAAACGAAAGGCCCA
GTCTTTCGACTGAGCCTTTCGTTTTATTTGTTTACACTTTATGCTTCCGGCTCGTATGTTGCCTCTAGAA
ATAATTTTGTTTAACTTTAAGAAGGAGATATACATATG
Features (pLannotate 1.2.2; 80 found; start..end, strand, type, name):
     13..34      +  protein_bind   CAP binding site: CAP binding activates transcription in the presence of cAMP. E. coli catabolite activator protein
     49..340     +  CDS            TcR (fragment): tetracycline efflux protein; tet; confers resistance to tetracycline
    412..792     -  CDS            YPB1_ECOLX: Protein predicted: Swiss-Prot protein existence level 4. From Escherichia coli.
    809..1000    +  CDS            rop: Rop protein, which maintains plasmids at low copy number; rop
   1102..1244    +  misc_feature   bom: basis of mobility region from pBR322
   1430..2018    -  rep_origin     ori: high-copy-number ColE1/pMB1/pBR322/pUC origin of replication
   2189..3049    -  CDS            AmpR: β-lactamase; bla; confers resistance to ampicillin, carbenicillin, and related antibiotics
   3050..3154    -  promoter       AmpR promoter: bla
   3161..3208    +  terminator     T7 terminator: transcription terminator for bacteriophage T7 RNA polymerase
   3209..3295    +  terminator     rrnB T1 terminator: Escherichia coli rrnB; transcription terminator T1 from the E. coli rrnB gene
   3387..3414    +  terminator     rrnB T2 terminator: transcription terminator T2 from the E. coli rrnB gene
   3459..3512    -  CDS            lacZα (fragment): LacZα fragment of β-galactosidase; lacZ fragment
   3518..3536    +  promoter       T7 promoter: promoter for bacteriophage T7 RNA polymerase
   3534..3606    +  ncRNA          tRNA: Accession: RF00005 - tRNA
   3619..3658    +  terminator     T7 terminator (fragment): transcription terminator for bacteriophage T7 RNA polymerase
   3666..3683    +  promoter       T7 promoter (fragment): promoter for bacteriophage T7 RNA polymerase
   3682..3755    +  ncRNA          tRNA: Accession: RF00005 - tRNA
   3768..3807    +  terminator     T7 terminator (fragment): transcription terminator for bacteriophage T7 RNA polymerase
   3815..3832    +  promoter       T7 promoter (fragment): promoter for bacteriophage T7 RNA polymerase
   3831..3903    +  ncRNA          tRNA: Accession: RF00005 - tRNA
   3916..3955    +  terminator     T7 terminator (fragment): transcription terminator for bacteriophage T7 RNA polymerase
   3963..3981    +  promoter       T7 promoter: promoter for bacteriophage T7 RNA polymerase
   3979..4052    +  ncRNA          tRNA: Accession: RF00005 - tRNA
   4065..4104    +  terminator     T7 terminator (fragment): transcription terminator for bacteriophage T7 RNA polymerase
   4112..4130    +  promoter       T7 promoter: promoter for bacteriophage T7 RNA polymerase
   4128..4198    +  ncRNA          tRNA: Accession: RF00005 - tRNA
   4211..4250    +  terminator     T7 terminator (fragment): transcription terminator for bacteriophage T7 RNA polymerase
   4258..4276    +  promoter       T7 promoter: promoter for bacteriophage T7 RNA polymerase
   4274..4347    +  ncRNA          tRNA: Accession: RF00005 - tRNA
   4360..4399    +  terminator     T7 terminator (fragment): transcription terminator for bacteriophage T7 RNA polymerase
   4407..4423    +  promoter       T7 promoter (fragment): promoter for bacteriophage T7 RNA polymerase
   4423..4494    +  ncRNA          tRNA: Accession: RF00005 - tRNA
   4507..4546    +  terminator     T7 terminator (fragment): transcription terminator for bacteriophage T7 RNA polymerase
   4554..4571    +  promoter       T7 promoter (fragment): promoter for bacteriophage T7 RNA polymerase
   4570..4642    +  ncRNA          tRNA: Accession: RF00005 - tRNA
   4655..4694    +  terminator     T7 terminator (fragment): transcription terminator for bacteriophage T7 RNA polymerase
   4702..4719    +  promoter       T7 promoter (fragment): promoter for bacteriophage T7 RNA polymerase
   4718..4790    +  ncRNA          tRNA: Accession: RF00005 - tRNA
   4803..4842    +  terminator     T7 terminator (fragment): transcription terminator for bacteriophage T7 RNA polymerase
   4850..4868    +  promoter       T7 promoter: promoter for bacteriophage T7 RNA polymerase
   4867..4939    +  ncRNA          tRNA: Accession: RF00005 - tRNA
   4952..4991    +  terminator     T7 terminator (fragment): transcription terminator for bacteriophage T7 RNA polymerase
   5015..5088    +  ncRNA          tRNA: Accession: RF00005 - tRNA
   5101..5140    +  terminator     T7 terminator (fragment): transcription terminator for bacteriophage T7 RNA polymerase
   5148..5165    +  promoter       T7 promoter (fragment): promoter for bacteriophage T7 RNA polymerase
   5164..5247    +  ncRNA          tRNA: Accession: RF00005 - tRNA
   5260..5299    +  terminator     T7 terminator (fragment): transcription terminator for bacteriophage T7 RNA polymerase
   5307..5325    +  promoter       T7 promoter: promoter for bacteriophage T7 RNA polymerase
   5323..5395    +  ncRNA          tRNA: Accession: RF00005 - tRNA
   5408..5447    +  terminator     T7 terminator (fragment): transcription terminator for bacteriophage T7 RNA polymerase
   5455..5473    +  promoter       T7 promoter: promoter for bacteriophage T7 RNA polymerase
   5471..5544    +  ncRNA          tRNA: Accession: RF00005 - tRNA
   5557..5596    +  terminator     T7 terminator (fragment): transcription terminator for bacteriophage T7 RNA polymerase
   5604..5621    +  promoter       T7 promoter (fragment): promoter for bacteriophage T7 RNA polymerase
   5620..5692    +  ncRNA          tRNA: Accession: RF00005 - tRNA
   5705..5744    +  terminator     T7 terminator (fragment): transcription terminator for bacteriophage T7 RNA polymerase
   5752..5768    +  promoter       T7 promoter (fragment): promoter for bacteriophage T7 RNA polymerase
   5768..5841    +  ncRNA          tRNA: Accession: RF00005 - tRNA
   5854..5893    +  terminator     T7 terminator (fragment): transcription terminator for bacteriophage T7 RNA polymerase
   5901..5919    +  promoter       T7 promoter: promoter for bacteriophage T7 RNA polymerase
   5917..6001    +  ncRNA          tRNA: Accession: RF00005 - tRNA
   6014..6053    +  terminator     T7 terminator (fragment): transcription terminator for bacteriophage T7 RNA polymerase
   6061..6078    +  promoter       T7 promoter (fragment): promoter for bacteriophage T7 RNA polymerase
   6077..6149    +  ncRNA          tRNA: Accession: RF00005 - tRNA
   6162..6201    +  terminator     T7 terminator (fragment): transcription terminator for bacteriophage T7 RNA polymerase
   6209..6225    +  promoter       T7 promoter (fragment): promoter for bacteriophage T7 RNA polymerase
   6225..6297    +  ncRNA          tRNA: Accession: RF00005 - tRNA
   6310..6349    +  terminator     T7 terminator (fragment): transcription terminator for bacteriophage T7 RNA polymerase
   6357..6375    +  promoter       T7 promoter: promoter for bacteriophage T7 RNA polymerase
   6374..6458    +  tRNA           supF (fragment): E. coli amber-suppressor tyrosine tRNA
   6467..6506    +  terminator     T7 terminator (fragment): transcription terminator for bacteriophage T7 RNA polymerase
   6514..6531    +  promoter       T7 promoter (fragment): promoter for bacteriophage T7 RNA polymerase
   6530..6603    +  ncRNA          tRNA: Accession: RF00005 - tRNA
   6616..6655    +  terminator     T7 terminator (fragment): transcription terminator for bacteriophage T7 RNA polymerase
   6694..6710    -  protein_bind   lac operator: The lac repressor binds to the lac operator to inhibit transcription in E. coli. This inhibition can be relieved by adding lactose or isopropyl-β-D-thiogalactopyranoside (IPTG). lac repressor encoded by lacI
   6721..6740    +  polyA_signal   bGH poly(A) signal (fragment): bovine growth hormone polyadenylation signal
   6755..6782    -  terminator     rrnB T2 terminator: transcription terminator T2 from the E. coli rrnB gene
   6874..6960    -  terminator     rrnB T1 terminator: Escherichia coli rrnB; transcription terminator T1 from the E. coli rrnB gene
   6961..6991    +  promoter       lac promoter: promoter for the E. coli lac operon
   7006..7028    +  RBS            RBS: efficient ribosome binding site from bacteriophage T7 gene 10 (Olins and Rangwala, 1989)
