[The description below was written by a language model from this plasmid's Addgene catalogue record and pLannotate feature annotations shown in this document.]
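Description:
pETA_21 tRNA genes is a 7,038 nt bacterial plasmid built on the pETA backbone that carries an array of 21 Escherichia coli tRNA genes, each arranged as its own T7 transcription unit. It is propagated in E. coli under ampicillin selection (AmpR, β-lactamase with its own promoter) and replicates from a ColE1/pMB1-type origin. The catalogue lists it as high copy, although the annotation also detects pBR322-derived rop and bom elements and a tetracycline resistance gene fragment, which are apparently remnants of the backbone lineage.

The payload spans roughly half of the plasmid. It consists of tandem, same-orientation repeats of a T7 promoter, a tRNA gene beginning essentially at the transcription start, and a short T7 terminator. According to the catalogue entry, an Nt.BspQI recognition site also lies downstream of each tRNA gene. This nicking-enzyme site is not annotated in the feature table. Its purpose is not spelled out in the record, but nicking the template there would plausibly stop T7 RNA polymerase at a defined position to give a correct tRNA 3' end. The automated annotation identifies 20 generic tRNA features plus one matched as a supF fragment, which most likely reflects similarity to the tyrosine tRNA. One unit lacks a called T7 promoter, probably an annotation gap. The identities of the individual tRNAs are not stated. rrnB T1/T2 terminators flank the array on both sides, insulating it from surrounding transcription, and small lac promoter/operator, lacZα and RBS remnants sit at its edges.

The associated publication title indicates that the plasmid serves as a template for continuous in situ synthesis of a complete tRNA set by T7 RNA polymerase, sustaining steady-state translation in a recombinant cell-free system.
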