Addgene plasmid #242431: pETA_21 tRNA genes
Purpose: Expresses 21 tRNAs. The plasmid contains a T7 promoter upstream and an Nt.BspQI recognition site as well as a T7 terminator downstream of each tRNA gene.
Depositing lab: Sebastian Maerkl. Depositing organization: Swiss Federal Institute of Technology (EPFL). Publication: Continuous in situ synthesis of a complete set of tRNAs sustains steady-state translation in a recombinant cell-free system. Li F, Baranwal AK, Maerkl SJ. Nat Commun. 2025 Jul 5;16(1):6212. doi: 10.1038/s41467-025-61671-8. PubMed 40617857.
Backbone
  Vector backbone: pETA
  Backbone manufacturer: GenScript
  Vector type: Bacterial Expression
Growth in bacteria
  Bacterial resistance: Ampicillin, 100 μg/mL
  Growth temperature: 37°C
  Growth strain: DH5alpha
  Copy number: High Copy
Gene/Insert
  Gene/Insert name: 21 tRNA genes
  Species: Escherichia coli
Terms and licenses: Academic/Nonprofit Terms; Industry Terms: Not Available to Industry
How to cite: pETA_21 tRNA genes was a gift from Sebastian Maerkl (Addgene plasmid # 242431 ; http://n2t.net/addgene:242431 ; RRID:Addgene_242431)
